>Addgene plasmid #141517 | TFORF0104 | depositor full sequence | sequence record 276687 | Full Sequence
TTAATGTAGTCTTATGCAATACTCTTGTAGTCTTGCAACATGGTAACGATGAGTTAGCAACATGCCTTAC
AAGGAGAGAAAAAGCACCGTGCATGCCGATTGGTGGAAGTAAGGTGGTACGATCGTGCCTTATTAGGAAG
GCAACAGACGGGTCTGACATGGATTGGACGAACCACTGAATTGCCGCATTGCAGAGATATTGTATTTAAG
TGCCTAGCTCGATACATAAACGGGTCTCTCTGGTTAGACCAGATCTGAGCCTGGGAGCTCTCTGGCTAAC
TAGGGAACCCACTGCTTAAGCCTCAATAAAGCTTGCCTTGAGTGCTTCAAGTAGTGTGTGCCCGTCTGTT
GTGTGACTCTGGTAACTAGAGATCCCTCAGACCCTTTTAGTCAGTGTGGAAAATCTCTAGCAGTGGCGCC
CGAACAGGGACTTGAAAGCGAAAGGGAAACCAGAGGAGCTCTCTCGACGCAGGACTCGGCTTGCTGAAGC
GCGCACGGCAAGAGGCGAGGGGCGGCGACTGGTGAGTACGCCAAAAATTTTGACTAGCGGAGGCTAGAAG
GAGAGAGATGGGTGCGAGAGCGTCAGTATTAAGCGGGGGAGAATTAGATCGCGATGGGAAAAAATTCGGT
TAAGGCCAGGGGGAAAGAAAAAATATAAATTAAAACATATAGTATGGGCAAGCAGGGAGCTAGAACGATT
CGCAGTTAATCCTGGCCTGTTAGAAACATCAGAAGGCTGTAGACAAATACTGGGACAGCTACAACCATCC
CTTCAGACAGGATCAGAAGAACTTAGATCATTATATAATACAGTAGCAACCCTCTATTGTGTGCATCAAA
GGATAGAGATAAAAGACACCAAGGAAGCTTTAGACAAGATAGAGGAAGAGCAAAACAAAAGTAAGACCAC
CGCACAGCAAGCGGCCGCTGATCTTCAGACCTGGAGGAGGAGATATGAGGGACAATTGGAGAAGTGAATT
ATATAAATATAAAGTAGTAAAAATTGAACCATTAGGAGTAGCACCCACCAAGGCAAAGAGAAGAGTGGTG
CAGAGAGAAAAAAGAGCAGTGGGAATAGGAGCTTTGTTCCTTGGGTTCTTGGGAGCAGCAGGAAGCACTA
TGGGCGCAGCGTCAATGACGCTGACGGTACAGGCCAGACAATTATTGTCTGGTATAGTGCAGCAGCAGAA
CAATTTGCTGAGGGCTATTGAGGCGCAACAGCATCTGTTGCAACTCACAGTCTGGGGCATCAAGCAGCTC
CAGGCAAGAATCCTGGCTGTGGAAAGATACCTAAAGGATCAACAGCTCCTGGGGATTTGGGGTTGCTCTG
GAAAACTCATTTGCACCACTGCTGTGCCTTGGAATGCTAGTTGGAGTAATAAATCTCTGGAACAGATTTG
GAATCACACGACCTGGATGGAGTGGGACAGAGAAATTAACAATTACACAAGCTTAATACACTCCTTAATT
GAAGAATCGCAAAACCAGCAAGAAAAGAATGAACAAGAATTATTGGAATTAGATAAATGGGCAAGTTTGT
GGAATTGGTTTAACATAACAAATTGGCTGTGGTATATAAAATTATTCATAATGATAGTAGGAGGCTTGGT
AGGTTTAAGAATAGTTTTTGCTGTACTTTCTATAGTGAATAGAGTTAGGCAGGGATATTCACCATTATCG
TTTCAGACCCACCTCCCAACCCCGAGGGGACCCATGCATTGCATCTCAATTAGTCAGCAACCAGGTGTGG
AAAGTCCCCAGGCTCCCCAGCAGGCAGAAGTATGCAAAGCATGCGTCTCAATTAGTCAGCAACCATAGTC
CCGCCCCTAACTCCGCCCATCCCGCCCCTAACTCCGCCCAGTTCCGCCCATTCTCCGCCCCATGGCTGAC
TAATTTTTTTTATTTATGCAGAGGCCGAGGCCGCCTCGGCCTCTGAGCTATTCCAGAAGTAGTGAGGAGG
CTTTTTTGGAGGCCTAGGCTTTTGCAAAAAGCTTTCTAGAGGTACCACCGGAGCTTACCATGACCGAGTA
CAAGCCCACGGTGCGCCTCGCCACCCGCGACGACGTCCCCAGGGCCGTACGCACCCTCGCCGCCGCGTTC
GCCGACTACCCCGCCACGCGCCACACCGTCGATCCGGACCGCCACATCGAGCGGGTCACCGAGCTGCAAG
AACTCTTCCTCACGCGCGTCGGGCTCGACATCGGCAAGGTGTGGGTCGCGGACGACGGCGCCGCCGTGGC
GGTCTGGACCACGCCGGAGAGCGTCGAAGCGGGGGCGGTGTTCGCCGAGATCGGCCCGCGCATGGCCGAG
TTGAGCGGTTCCCGGCTGGCCGCGCAGCAACAGATGGAAGGCCTCCTGGCGCCGCACCGGCCCAAGGAGC
CCGCGTGGTTCCTGGCCACCGTCGGCGTCTCGCCCGACCACCAGGGCAAGGGTCTGGGCAGCGCCGTCGT
GCTCCCCGGAGTGGAGGCGGCCGAGCGCGCCGGGGTGCCCGCCTTCCTGGAGACCTCCGCGCCCCGCAAC
CTCCCCTTCTACGAGCGGCTCGGCTTCACCGTCACCGCCGACGTCGAGGTGCCCGAAGGACCGCGCACCT
GGTGCATGACCCGCAAGCCCGGTGCCAGTTAACGAATTCTAGATCTTGAGACAAATGGCAGTATTCATCC
ACAATTTTAAAAGAAAAGGGGGGATTGGGGGGTACAGTGCAGGGGAAAGAATAGTAGACATAATAGCAAC
AGACATACAAACTAAAGAATTACAAAAACAAATTACAAAAATTCAAAATTTTCGGGTTTATTACAGGGAC
AGCAGAGATCCACTTTGGCGCCGGCTCGAGGCCTGCAGGTGCAAAGATGGATAAAGTTTTAAACAGAGAG
GAATCTTTGCAGCTAATGGACCTTCTAGGTCTTGAAAGGAGTGGGAATTGGCTCCGGTGCCCGTCAGTGG
GCAGAGCGCACATCGCCCACAGTCCCCGAGAAGTTGGGGGGAGGGGTCGGCAATTGAACCGGTGCCTAGA
GAAGGTGGCGCGGGGTAAACTGGGAAAGTGATGTCGTGTACTGGCTCCGCCTTTTTCCCGAGGGTGGGGG
AGAACCGTATATAAGTGCAGTAGTCGCCGTGAACGTTCTTTTTCGCAACGGGTTTGCCGCCAGAACACAG
GTAAGTGCCGTGTGTGGTTCCCGCGGGCCTGGCCTCTTTACGGGTTATGGCCCTTGCGTGCCTTGAATTA
CTTCCACCTGGCTGCAGTACGTGATTCTTGATCCCGAGCTTCGGGTTGGAAGTGGGTGGGAGAGTTCGAG
GCCTTGCGCTTAAGGAGCCCCTTCGCCTCGTGCTTGAGTTGAGGCCTGGCCTGGGCGCTGGGGCCGCCGC
GTGCGAATCTGGTGGCACCTTCGCGCCTGTCTCGCTGCTTTCGATAAGTCTCTAGCCATTTAAAATTTTT
GATGACCTGCTGCGACGCTTTTTTTCTGGCAAGATAGTCTTGTAAATGCGGGCCAAGATCTGCACACTGG
TATTTCGGTTTTTGGGGCCGCGGGCGGCGACGGGGCCCGTGCGTCCCAGCGCACATGTTCGGCGAGGCGG
GGCCTGCGAGCGCGGCCACCGAGAATCGGACGGGGGTAGTCTCAAGCTGGCCGGCCTGCTCTGGTGCCTG
GCCTCGCGCCGCCGTGTATCGCCCCGCCCTGGGCGGCAAGGCTGGCCCGGTCGGCACCAGTTGCGTGAGC
GGAAAGATGGCCGCTTCCCGGCCCTGCTGCAGGGAGCTCAAAATGGAGGACGCGGCGCTCGGGAGAGCGG
GCGGGTGAGTCACCCACACAAAGGAAAAGGGCCTTTCCGTCCTCAGCCGTCGCTTCATGTGACTCCACGG
AGTACCGGGCGCCGTCCAGGCACCTCGATTAGTTCTCGAGCTTTTGGAGTACGTCGTCTTTAGGTTGGGG
GGAGGGGTTTTATGCGATGGAGTTTCCCCACACTGAGTGGGTGGAGACTGAAGTTAGGCCAGCTTGGCAC
TTGATGTAATTCTCCTTGGAATTTGCCCTTTTTGAGTTTGGATCTTGGTTCATTCTCAAGCCTCAGACAG
TGGTTCAAAGTTTTTTTCTTCCATTTCAGGTGTCGTGAGGCTAGCACCGCCACCATGCACTCCACCACCC
CCATCAGCTCCCTCTTCTCCTTCACCAGCCCCGCAGTGAAGAGACTGCTAGGCTGGAAGCAAGGAGATGA
AGAGGAAAAGTGGGCAGAGAAGGCAGTGGACTCTCTAGTGAAGAAGTTAAAGAAGAAGAAGGGAGCCATG
GACGAGCTGGAGAGGGCTCTCAGCTGCCCGGGGCAGCCCAGCAAATGCGTCACGATTCCCCGCTCCCTGG
ACGGGCGGCTGCAGGTGTCCCACCGCAAGGGCCTGCCCCATGTGATTTACTGTCGCGTGTGGCGCTGGCC
GGATCTGCAGTCCCACCACGAGCTGAAGCCGCTGGAGTGCTGTGAGTTCCCATTTGGCTCCAAGCAGAAA
GAAGTGTGCATTAACCCTTACCACTACCGCCGGGTGGAGACTCCAGTACTGCCTCCTGTGCTCGTGCCAA
GACACAGTGAATATAACCCCCAGCTCAGCCTCCTGGCCAAGTTCCGCAGCGCCTCCCTGCACAGTGAGCC
ACTCATGCCACACAACGCCACCTATCCTGACTCTTTCCAGCAGCCTCCGTGCTCTGCACTCCCTCCCTCA
CCCAGCCACGCGTTCTCCCAGTCCCCGTGCACGGCCAGCTACCCTCACTCCCCAGGAAGTCCTTCTGAGC
CAGAGAGTCCCTATCAACACTCAGTTGACACACCACCCCTGCCTTATCATGCCACAGAAGCCTCTGAGAC
CCAGAGTGGCCAACCTGTAGATGCCACAGCTGATAGACATGTAGTGCTATCGATACCAAATGGAGACTTT
CGACCAGTTTGTTACGAGGAGCCCCAGCACTGGTGCTCGGTCGCCTACTATGAACTGAACAACCGAGTTG
GGGAGACATTCCAGGCTTCCTCCCGAAGTGTGCTCATAGATGGGTTCACCGACCCTTCAAATAACAGGAA
CAGATTCTGTCTTGGACTTCTTTCTAATGTAAACAGAAACTCAACGATAGAAAATACCAGGAGACATATA
GGAAAGGGTGTGCACTTGTACTACGTCGGGGGAGAGGTGTATGCCGAGTGCGTGAGTGACAGCAGCATCT
TTGTGCAGAGCCGGAACTGCAACTATCAACACGGCTTCCACCCAGCTACCGTCTGCAAGATCCCCAGCGG
CTGCAGCCTCAAGGTCTTCAACAACCAGCTCTTCGCTCAGCTCCTGGCCCAGTCAGTTCACCACGGCTTT
GAAGTCGTGTATGAACTGACCAAGATGTGTACTATCCGGATGAGTTTTGTTAAGGGTTGGGGTGCTGAGT
ATCATCGCCAGGATGTCACCAGCACCCCCTGCTGGATTGAGATTCATCTTCATGGGCCACTGCAGTGGCT
GGACAAAGTTCTGACTCAGATGGGCTCTCCACATAACCCCATTTCTTCAGTGTCTTAGTAATGAACTAGT
CCGTAACTTGAAAGTATTTCGATTTCTTGGCTTTATATATCTTGTGGAAAGGACGAAGTATCACAGTTTG
CGTAGTGAAGACGCGTTAAGTCGACAATCAACCTCTGGATTACAAAATTTGTGAAAGATTGACTGGTATT
CTTAACTATGTTGCTCCTTTTACGCTATGTGGATACGCTGCTTTAATGCCTTTGTATCATGCTATTGCTT
CCCGTATGGCTTTCATTTTCTCCTCCTTGTATAAATCCTGGTTGCTGTCTCTTTATGAGGAGTTGTGGCC
CGTTGTCAGGCAACGTGGCGTGGTGTGCACTGTGTTTGCTGACGCAACCCCCACTGGTTGGGGCATTGCC
ACCACCTGTCAGCTCCTTTCCGGGACTTTCGCTTTCCCCCTCCCTATTGCCACGGCGGAACTCATCGCCG
CCTGCCTTGCCCGCTGCTGGACAGGGGCTCGGCTGTTGGGCACTGACAATTCCGTGGTGTTGTCGGGGAA
ATCATCGTCCTTTCCTTGGCTGCTCGCCTGTGTTGCCACCTGGATTCTGCGCGGGACGTCCTTCTGCTAC
GTCCCTTCGGCCCTCAATCCAGCGGACCTTCCTTCCCGCGGCCTGCTGCCGGCTCTGCGGCCTCTTCCGC
GTCTTCGCCTTCGCCCTCAGACGAGTCGGATCTCCCTTTGGGCCGCCTCCCCGCGTCGACTTTAAGACCA
ATGACTTACAAGGCAGCTGTAGATCTTAGCCACTTTTTAAAAGAAAAGGGGGGACTGGAAGGGCTAATTC
ACTCCCAACGAAGACAAGATCTGCTTTTTGCTTGTACTGGGTCTCTCTGGTTAGACCAGATCTGAGCCTG
GGAGCTCTCTGGCTAACTAGGGAACCCACTGCTTAAGCCTCAATAAAGCTTGCCTTGAGTGCTTCAAGTA
GTGTGTGCCCGTCTGTTGTGTGACTCTGGTAACTAGAGATCCCTCAGACCCTTTTAGTCAGTGTGGAAAA
TCTCTAGCAGTACGTATAGTAGTTCATGTCATCTTATTATTCAGTATTTATAACTTGCAAAGAAATGAAT
ATCAGAGAGTGAGAGGAACTTGTTTATTGCAGCTTATAATGGTTACAAATAAAGCAATAGCATCACAAAT
TTCACAAATAAAGCATTTTTTTCACTGCATTCTAGTTGTGGTTTGTCCAAACTCATCAATGTATCTTATC
ATGTCTGGCTCTAGCTATCCCGCCCCTAACTCCGCCCATCCCGCCCCTAACTCCGCCCAGTTCCGCCCAT
TCTCCGCCCCATGGCTGACTAATTTTTTTTATTTATGCAGAGGCCGAGGCCGCCTCGGCCTCTGAGCTAT
TCCAGAAGTAGTGAGGAGGCTTTTTTGGAGGCCTAGGGACGTACCCAATTCGCCCTATAGTGAGTCGTAT
TACGCGCGCTCACTGGCCGTCGTTTTACAACGTCGTGACTGGGAAAACCCTGGCGTTACCCAACTTAATC
GCCTTGCAGCACATCCCCCTTTCGCCAGCTGGCGTAATAGCGAAGAGGCCCGCACCGATCGCCCTTCCCA
ACAGTTGCGCAGCCTGAATGGCGAATGGG
[124 nt withheld, positions 7100-7223]
C
[91 nt withheld, positions 7225-7315]
A
[49 nt withheld, positions 7317-7365]
CCTTTGACGTTGGAGTCCACGTTCTTT
[37 nt withheld, positions 7393-7429]
ACCCTATCTCGGTCTATTCTTTTGATTTATAAGGGATTTTGCCGATTTCGGCCTATTGGTTAAAAAATGA
GCTGATTTAACAAAAATTTAACGCGAATTTTAACAAAATATTAACGCTTACAATTTAGGTGGCACTTTTC
GGGGAAATGTGCGCGGAACCCCTATTTGTTTATTTTTCTAAATACATTCAAATATGTATCCGCTCATGAG
ACAATAACCCTGATAAATGCTTCAATAATATTGAAAAAGGAAGAGTATGAGTATTCAACATTTCCGTGTC
GCCCTTATTCCCTTTTTTGCGGCATTTTGCCTTCCTGTTTTTGCTCACCCAGAAACGCTGGTGAAAGTAA
AAGATGCTGAAGATCAGTTGGGTGCACGAGTGGGTTACATCGAACTGGATCTCAACAGCGGTAAGATCCT
TGAGAGTTTTCGCCCCGAAGAACGTTTTCCAATGATGAGCACTTTTAAAGTTCTGCTATGTGGCGCGGTA
TTATCCCGTATTGACGCCGGGCAAGAGCAACTCGGTCGCCGCATACACTATTCTCAGAATGACTTGGTTG
AGTACTCACCAGTCACAGAAAAGCATCTTACGGATGGCATGACAGTAAGAGAATTATGCAGTGCTGCCAT
AACCATGAGTGATAACACTGCGGCCAACTTACTTCTGACAACGATCGGAGGACCGAAGGAGCTAACCGCT
TTTTTGCACAACATGGGGGATCATGTAACTCGCCTTGATCGTTGGGAACCGGAGCTGAATGAAGCCATAC
CAAACGACGAGCGTGACACCACGATGCCTGTAGCAATGGCAACAACGTTGCGCAAACTATTAACTGGCGA
ACTACTTACTCTAGCTTCCCGGCAACAATTAATAGACTGGATGGAGGCGGATAAAGTTGCAGGACCACTT
CTGCGCTCGGCCCTTCCGGCTGGCTGGTTTATTGCTGATAAATCTGGAGCCGGTGAGCGTGGGTCTCGCG
GTATCATTGCAGCACTGGGGCCAGATGGTAAGCCCTCCCGTATCGTAGTTATCTACACGACGGGGAGTCA
GGCAACTATGGATGAACGAAATAGACAGATCGCTGAGATAGGTGCCTCACTGATTAAGCATTGGTAACTG
TCAGACCAAGTTTACTCATATATACTTTAGATTGATTTAAAACTTCATTTTTAATTTAAAAGGATCTAGG
TGAAGATCCTTTTTGATAATCTCATGACCAAAATCCCTTAACGTGAGTTTTCGTTCCACTGAGCGTCAGA
CCCCGTAGAAAAGATCAAAGGATCTTCTTGAGATCCTTTTTTTCTGCGCGTAATCTGCTGCTTGCAAACA
AAAAAACCACCGCTACCAGCGGTGGTTTGTTTGCCGGATCAAGAGCTACCAACTCTTTTTCCGAAGGTAA
CTGGCTTCAGCAGAGCGCAGATACCAAATACTGTTCTTCTAGTGTAGCCGTAGTTAGGCCACCACTTCAA
GAACTCTGTAGCACCGCCTACATACCTCGCTCTGCTAATCCTGTTACCAGTGGCTGCTGCCAGTGGCGAT
AAGTCGTGTCTTACCGGGTTGGACTCAAGACGATAGTTACCGGATAAGGCGCAGCGGTCGGGCTGAACGG
GGGGTTCGTGCACACAGCCCAGCTTGGAGCGAACGACCTACACCGAACTGAGATACCTACAGCGTGAGCT
ATGAGAAAGCGCCACGCTTCCCGAAGGGAGAAAGGCGGACAGGTATCCGGTAAGCGGCAGGGTCGGAACA
GGAGAGCGCACGAGGGAGCTTCCAGGGGGAAACGCCTGGTATCTTTATAGTCCTGTCGGGTTTCGCCACC
TCTGACTTGAGCGTCGATTTTTGTGATGCTCGTCAGGGGGGCGGAGCCTATGGAAAAACGCCAGCAACGC
GGCCTTTTTACGGTTCCTGGCCTTTTGCTGGCCTTTTGCTCACATGTTCTTTCCTGCGTTATCCCCTGAT
TCTGTGGATAACCGTATTACCGCCTTTGAGTGAGCTGATACCGCTCGCCGCAGCCGAACGACCGAGCGCA
GCGAGTCAGTGAGCGAGGAAGCGGAAGAGCGCCCAATACGCAAACCGCCTCTCCCCGCGCGTTGGCCGAT
TCATTAATGCAGCTGGCACGACAGGTTTCCCGACTGGAAAGCGGGCAGTGAGCGCAACGCAATTAATGTG
AGTTAGCTCACTCATTAGGCACCCCAGGCTTTACACTTTATGCTTCCGGCTCGTATGTTGTGTGGAATTG
TGAGCGGATAACAATTTCACACAGGAAACAGCTATGACCATGATTACGCCAAGCGCGCAATTAACCCTCA
CTAAAGGGAACAAAAGCTGGAGCTGCAAGC
Features (pLannotate 1.2.2; 31 found; start..end, strand, type, name):
      5..231     +  promoter       RSV promoter: Rous sarcoma virus enhancer/promoter
    232..412     +  LTR            5' LTR (truncated): truncated 5' long terminal repeat (LTR) from HIV-1
    459..584     +  misc_feature   HIV-1 Ψ: packaging signal of human immunodeficiency virus type 1
    568..931     +  CDS            HIV-1 gag (fragment): gag protein from human immunodeficiency virus 1; gag
   1077..1310    +  misc_feature   RRE: The Rev response element (RRE) of HIV-1 allows for Rev-dependent mRNA export from the nucleus to the cytoplasm.
   1687..1713    +  CDS            Rev (fragment): human immunodeficiency virus 1 (HIV-1) Rev protein; rev; enhances nuclear export of unspliced and incompletely spliced viral mRNAs
   1720..1743    +  promoter       SV40 promoter (fragment): SV40 early promoter
   1744..1815    +  promoter       SV40 promoter (fragment): SV40 enhancer and early promoter
   1839..1974    +  rep_origin     SV40 ori: SV40 origin of replication
   2020..2616    +  CDS            PuroR (fragment): puromycin N-acetyltransferase; pac from Streptomyces; confers resistance to puromycin
   2665..2782    +  misc_feature   cPPT/CTS: central polypurine tract and central termination sequence of HIV-1
   2847..2913    +  CDS            small t antigen (fragment): SV40 (simian virus 40) small t antigen
   2920..4098    +  promoter       EF-1α promoter: strong constitutive promoter for human elongation factor EF-1α
   4115..5515    +  CDS            SMAD9: SMAD9_HUMAN - Also known as MADH6, MADH9, SMAD8 Experimental evidence at protein level: Swiss-Prot protein existence level 1. Transcriptional modulator activated by BMP (bone morphogenetic proteins) type 1 receptor kinase. SMAD9 is a receptor- regulated SMAD (R-SMAD). From Homo sapiens (Human).
   5531..5584    +  promoter       U6 promoter (fragment): RNA polymerase III promoter for human U6 snRNA
   5626..6214    +  misc_feature   WPRE: woodchuck hepatitis virus posttranscriptional regulatory element
   6265..6284    +  misc_feature   cPPT/CTS (fragment): central polypurine tract and central termination sequence of HIV-1
   6286..6519    +  LTR            3' LTR (ΔU3): self-inactivating 3' long terminal repeat (LTR) from HIV-1
   6597..6718    +  polyA_signal   SV40 poly(A) signal: SV40 polyadenylation signal
   6758..6893    +  rep_origin     SV40 ori: SV40 origin of replication
   6914..6932    -  promoter       T7 promoter: promoter for bacteriophage T7 RNA polymerase
   6940..7095    +  CDS            lacZα (fragment): LacZα fragment of β-galactosidase; lacZ fragment
   7100..7528    +  rep_origin     f1 ori (sequence partly withheld): f1 bacteriophage origin of replication; arrow indicates direction of (+) strand synthesis
   7581..7685    +  promoter       AmpR promoter: bla
   7686..8546    +  CDS            AmpR: β-lactamase; bla; confers resistance to ampicillin, carbenicillin, and related antibiotics
   8717..9305    +  rep_origin     ori: high-copy-number ColE1/pMB1/pBR322/pUC origin of replication
   9488..9580    +  CDS            lacI (fragment): lac repressor; lacI; The lac repressor binds to the lac operator to inhibit transcription in E. coli. This inhibition can be relieved by adding lactose or isopropyl-β-D-thiogalactopyranoside (IPTG).
   9593..9614    +  protein_bind   CAP binding site: CAP binding activates transcription in the presence of cAMP. E. coli catabolite activator protein
   9629..9659    +  promoter       lac promoter: promoter for the E. coli lac operon
   9667..9683    +  protein_bind   lac operator: The lac repressor binds to the lac operator to inhibit transcription in E. coli. This inhibition can be relieved by adding lactose or isopropyl-β-D-thiogalactopyranoside (IPTG). lac repressor encoded by lacI
   9728..9746    +  promoter       T3 promoter: promoter for bacteriophage T3 RNA polymerase
