[The description below was written by a language model from this plasmid's Addgene catalogue record and pLannotate feature annotations shown in this document.]
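Description:
TFORF0104 is a lentiviral mammalian expression plasmid built on the pLX_TRC317 backbone from the Broad Institute Genetic Perturbation Platform, carrying the human SMAD9 (SMAD8) open reading frame together with a unique 24-bp barcode. It is propagated in E. coli through a high-copy ColE1/pUC-type origin with ampicillin selection (AmpR under its own bla promoter). An f1 origin and remnants of a lac/lacZα cloning region flanked by T7 and T3 promoters sit in the bacterial portion. The depositor warns that the plasmid can recombine, as is common for LTR-containing vectors.

The viral cassette has a third-generation, self-inactivating layout. An RSV promoter drives a truncated HIV-1 5' LTR, followed by the Ψ packaging signal with a gag fragment, the Rev response element for Rev-dependent export of the genomic RNA, a cPPT/CTS element, and a ΔU3 3' LTR with a downstream SV40 polyadenylation signal. Within the provirus, an SV40 early promoter/origin region drives puromycin N-acetyltransferase for selection of transduced cells. The strong constitutive EF-1α promoter drives the SMAD9 coding sequence, a BMP-activated receptor-regulated SMAD. A WPRE downstream of the ORF enhances transcript stability and expression. The barcode is not annotated in the feature table. The short region between the ORF and the WPRE, which includes a small U6-like fragment, is a plausible location, but the record does not state this.

The construct belongs to a barcoded transcription factor ORF collection intended for overexpression studies. The barcodes allow individual factors to be identified in pooled screens, such as those examining directed differentiation.
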