Addgene plasmid #141517: TFORF0104
Purpose: Lentiviral vector for overexpressing the SMAD9 transcription factor ORF with a unique 24-bp barcode. Barcodes facilitate identification of transcription factors in pooled screens.
Depositing lab: Feng Zhang. Depositing organization: Broad Institute. Publication: A transcription factor atlas of directed differentiation. Joung J, Ma S, Tay T, Geiger-Schuller KR, Kirchgatterer PC, Verdine VK, Guo B, Arias-Garcia MA, Allen WE, Singh A, Kuksenko O, Abudayyeh OO, Gootenberg JS, Fu Z, Macrae RK, Buenrostro JD, Regev A, Zhang F. Cell. 2023 Jan 5;186(1):209-229.e26. doi: 10.1016/j.cell.2022.11.026. PubMed 36608654.
Backbone
  Vector backbone: pLX_TRC317
  Backbone manufacturer: Broad Institute Genetic Perturbation Platform
  Backbone size w/o insert (bp): 8264
  Vector type: Mammalian Expression, Lentiviral
  Selectable markers: Puromycin
Growth in bacteria
  Bacterial resistance: Ampicillin, 100 μg/mL
  Growth temperature: 37°C
  Growth strain: NEB Stable
  Copy number: High Copy
Gene/Insert
  Gene/Insert name: SMAD9
  Species: H. sapiens (human)
  Insert size (bp): 1505
  Entrez Gene: SMAD9 (a.k.a. MADH6, MADH9, PPH2, SMAD8, SMAD8/9, SMAD8A, SMAD8B)
  Promoter: EF1a
  Cloning method: Unknown
  Sequencing primers: 5′ GGGTGGAGACTGAAGTTAGGCCAG; 3′ CACATAGCGTAAAAGGAGCAACATAG
Terms and licenses: Academic/Nonprofit Terms; Industry Terms: Not Available to Industry
Depositor comments: NM_001127217,ENST00000399275,ENST00000379826 . The transcription factor ORF portion of this plasmid was synthesized by Genewiz. Please test multiple small colonies in case of plasmid recombination. To make this collection available in a timely manner, a portion of this collection was not fully sequenced by Addgene. If an Addgene verified full plasmid sequence is not available, please contact us prior to placing an order to request the full sequence.
How to cite: TFORF0104 was a gift from Feng Zhang (Addgene plasmid # 141517 ; http://n2t.net/addgene:141517 ; RRID:Addgene_141517)
