>Addgene plasmid #141517 | TFORF0104 | depositor partial sequence | sequence record 276688 | Insert
ACCGCCACCATGCACTCCACCACCCCCATCAGCTCCCTCTTCTCCTTCACCAGCCCCGCAGTGAAGAGAC
TGCTAGGCTGGAAGCAAGGAGATGAAGAGGAAAAGTGGGCAGAGAAGGCAGTGGACTCTCTAGTGAAGAA
GTTAAAGAAGAAGAAGGGAGCCATGGACGAGCTGGAGAGGGCTCTCAGCTGCCCGGGGCAGCCCAGCAAA
TGCGTCACGATTCCCCGCTCCCTGGACGGGCGGCTGCAGGTGTCCCACCGCAAGGGCCTGCCCCATGTGA
TTTACTGTCGCGTGTGGCGCTGGCCGGATCTGCAGTCCCACCACGAGCTGAAGCCGCTGGAGTGCTGTGA
GTTCCCATTTGGCTCCAAGCAGAAAGAAGTGTGCATTAACCCTTACCACTACCGCCGGGTGGAGACTCCA
GTACTGCCTCCTGTGCTCGTGCCAAGACACAGTGAATATAACCCCCAGCTCAGCCTCCTGGCCAAGTTCC
GCAGCGCCTCCCTGCACAGTGAGCCACTCATGCCACACAACGCCACCTATCCTGACTCTTTCCAGCAGCC
TCCGTGCTCTGCACTCCCTCCCTCACCCAGCCACGCGTTCTCCCAGTCCCCGTGCACGGCCAGCTACCCT
CACTCCCCAGGAAGTCCTTCTGAGCCAGAGAGTCCCTATCAACACTCAGTTGACACACCACCCCTGCCTT
ATCATGCCACAGAAGCCTCTGAGACCCAGAGTGGCCAACCTGTAGATGCCACAGCTGATAGACATGTAGT
GCTATCGATACCAAATGGAGACTTTCGACCAGTTTGTTACGAGGAGCCCCAGCACTGGTGCTCGGTCGCC
TACTATGAACTGAACAACCGAGTTGGGGAGACATTCCAGGCTTCCTCCCGAAGTGTGCTCATAGATGGGT
TCACCGACCCTTCAAATAACAGGAACAGATTCTGTCTTGGACTTCTTTCTAATGTAAACAGAAACTCAAC
GATAGAAAATACCAGGAGACATATAGGAAAGGGTGTGCACTTGTACTACGTCGGGGGAGAGGTGTATGCC
GAGTGCGTGAGTGACAGCAGCATCTTTGTGCAGAGCCGGAACTGCAACTATCAACACGGCTTCCACCCAG
CTACCGTCTGCAAGATCCCCAGCGGCTGCAGCCTCAAGGTCTTCAACAACCAGCTCTTCGCTCAGCTCCT
GGCCCAGTCAGTTCACCACGGCTTTGAAGTCGTGTATGAACTGACCAAGATGTGTACTATCCGGATGAGT
TTTGTTAAGGGTTGGGGTGCTGAGTATCATCGCCAGGATGTCACCAGCACCCCCTGCTGGATTGAGATTC
ATCTTCATGGGCCACTGCAGTGGCTGGACAAAGTTCTGACTCAGATGGGCTCTCCACATAACCCCATTTC
TTCAGTGTCTTAGTAATGAACTAGTCCGTAACTTGAAAGTATTTCGATTTCTTGGCTTTATATATCTTGT
GGAAAGGACGAAGTATCACAGTTTGCGTAGTGAAG
