>Addgene plasmid #141517 | TFORF0104 | depositor partial sequence | sequence record 276689 | Barcode
AGTATCACAGTTTGCGTAGTGAAG
