>Addgene plasmid #141517 | TFORF0104 | addgene partial sequence | sequence record 319897 | WPRE-R 5'-CATAGCGTAAAAGGAGCAACA-3'
GGCTTCCTCCCGAAGTGTGCTCATAGATGGGTTCACCGACCCTTCAAATAACAGGAACAGATTCTGTCTT
GGACTTCTTTCTAATGTAAACAGAAACTCAACGATAGAAAATACCAGGAGACATATAGGAAAGGGTGTGC
ACTTGTACTACGTCGGGGGAGAGGTGTATGCCGAGTGCGTGAGTGACAGCAGCATCTTTGTGCAGAGCCG
GAACTGCAACTATCAACACGGCTTCCACCCAGCTACCGTCTGCAAGATCCCCAGCGGCTGCAGCCTCAAG
GTCTTCAACAACCAGCTCTTCGCTCAGCTCCTGGCCCAGTCAGTTCACCACGGCTTTGAAGTCGTGTATG
AACTGACCAAGATGTGTACTATCCGGATGAGTTTTGTTAAGGGTTGGGGTGCTGAGTATCATCGCCAGGA
TGTCACCAGCACCCCCTGCTGGATTGAGATTCATCTTCATGGGCCACTGCAGTGGCTGGACAAAGTTCTG
ACTCAGATGGGCTCTCCACATAACCCCATTTCTTCAGTGTCTTAGTAATGAACTAGTCCGTAACTTGAAA
GTATTTCGATTTCTTGGCTTTATATATCTTGTGGAAAGGACGAAGTATCACAGTTTGCGTAGTGAAGACG
CGTTAAGTCGACAATCAACCTCTGGATTACAAAAT
